Addgene plasmid #143456: TFORF0995
Purpose: Lentiviral vector for overexpressing transcription factor ORFs with unique 24-bp barcodes. Barcodes facilitate identification of transcription factors in pooled screens.
Depositing lab: Feng Zhang. Depositing organization: Broad Institute. Publication: A transcription factor atlas of directed differentiation. Joung J, Ma S, Tay T, Geiger-Schuller KR, Kirchgatterer PC, Verdine VK, Guo B, Arias-Garcia MA, Allen WE, Singh A, Kuksenko O, Abudayyeh OO, Gootenberg JS, Fu Z, Macrae RK, Buenrostro JD, Regev A, Zhang F. Cell. 2023 Jan 5;186(1):209-229.e26. doi: 10.1016/j.cell.2022.11.026. PubMed 36608654.
Backbone
  Vector backbone: pLX_TRC317
  Backbone manufacturer: Broad Institute Genetic Perturbation Platform
  Backbone size w/o insert (bp): 8264
  Vector type: Mammalian Expression, Lentiviral
  Selectable markers: Puromycin
Growth in bacteria
  Bacterial resistance: Ampicillin, 100 μg/mL
  Growth temperature: 37°C
  Growth strain: NEB Stable
  Copy number: High Copy
Gene/Insert
  Gene/Insert name: ZNF304
  Species: H. sapiens (human)
  Insert size (bp): 2222
  Entrez Gene: ZNF304
  Promoter: EF1a
  Cloning method: Unknown
  Sequencing primers: 5′ GGGTGGAGACTGAAGTTAGGCCAG; 3′ CACATAGCGTAAAAGGAGCAACATAG
Terms and licenses: Academic/Nonprofit Terms; Industry Terms: Not Available to Industry
Depositor comments: NM_001290318,ENST00000443917 . The transcription factor ORF portion of this plasmid was synthesized by Genewiz. Please test multiple small colonies in case of plasmid recombination. To make this collection available in a timely manner, a portion of this collection was not fully sequenced by Addgene. If an Addgene verified full plasmid sequence is not available, please contact us prior to placing an order to request the full sequence.
How to cite: TFORF0995 was a gift from Feng Zhang (Addgene plasmid # 143456 ; http://n2t.net/addgene:143456 ; RRID:Addgene_143456)
