[The description below was written by a language model from this plasmid's Addgene catalogue record and pLannotate feature annotations shown in this document.]
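Description:
TFORF0995 is a third-generation-style, self-inactivating lentiviral expression plasmid built on the pLX_TRC317 backbone and carrying the human zinc-finger transcription factor ZNF304 as its open reading frame. It belongs to a barcoded transcription factor ORF collection in which each clone carries a unique 24-bp barcode, so that the factor delivered to a cell can be identified by sequencing in pooled overexpression screens such as directed-differentiation screens. In bacteria the plasmid is maintained by a high-copy ColE1/pUC-type origin with ampicillin resistance (AmpR), and it also carries an f1 origin and remnants of a lacZα/lac promoter cloning region flanked by T7 and T3 promoters. The depositor notes that the plasmid may recombine and that the ORF was made by gene synthesis.

The viral portion begins with an RSV promoter fused to a truncated HIV-1 5' LTR, which allows Tat-independent production of genomic RNA. This is followed by the Ψ packaging signal with a partial gag sequence, the RRE for Rev-dependent nuclear export, and a ΔU3 3' LTR that inactivates the LTR promoter after integration. Within the provirus, an SV40 early promoter drives puromycin N-acetyltransferase for selecting transduced mammalian cells. A cPPT/CTS element, which aids nuclear import of the viral genome, lies between this marker and the EF-1α promoter that constitutively expresses ZNF304. A WPRE downstream of the insert enhances transcript stability and expression, and an SV40 poly(A) signal lies beyond the 3' LTR. The automated annotation marks only about 1 kb of the recorded 2.2 kb insert as ZNF304. It does not annotate the barcode, which presumably lies in the unannotated region between the ORF and the WPRE, near a short U6 promoter fragment.
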