Features (pLannotate 1.2.2; 31 found; start..end, strand, type, name):
      5..231     +  promoter       RSV promoter: Rous sarcoma virus enhancer/promoter
    232..412     +  LTR            5' LTR (truncated): truncated 5' long terminal repeat (LTR) from HIV-1
    459..584     +  misc_feature   HIV-1 Ψ: packaging signal of human immunodeficiency virus type 1
    568..931     +  CDS            HIV-1 gag (fragment): gag protein from human immunodeficiency virus 1; gag
   1077..1310    +  misc_feature   RRE: The Rev response element (RRE) of HIV-1 allows for Rev-dependent mRNA export from the nucleus to the cytoplasm.
   1687..1713    +  CDS            Rev (fragment): human immunodeficiency virus 1 (HIV-1) Rev protein; rev; enhances nuclear export of unspliced and incompletely spliced viral mRNAs
   1720..1743    +  promoter       SV40 promoter (fragment): SV40 early promoter
   1744..1815    +  promoter       SV40 promoter (fragment): SV40 enhancer and early promoter
   1839..1974    +  rep_origin     SV40 ori: SV40 origin of replication
   2020..2616    +  CDS            PuroR (fragment): puromycin N-acetyltransferase; pac from Streptomyces; confers resistance to puromycin
   2665..2782    +  misc_feature   cPPT/CTS: central polypurine tract and central termination sequence of HIV-1
   2847..2913    +  CDS            small t antigen (fragment): SV40 (simian virus 40) small t antigen
   2920..4098    +  promoter       EF-1α promoter: strong constitutive promoter for human elongation factor EF-1α
   4115..5104    +  CDS            ZNF304 (fragment): ZN304_HUMAN - Experimental evidence at protein level: Swiss-Prot protein existence level 1. Acts as transcriptional regulator and plays a role in gene silencing (PubMed:24623306, PubMed:26081979). Probably forms a corepressor complex required for activated KRAS-mediated promoter hypermethylation and transcriptional silencing of several tumor suppressor genes (TSGs) or other tumor-related genes in colorectal cancer (CRC) cells (PubMed:24623306). Also required to maintain a transcriptionally repressive state of genes in undifferentiated embryonic stem cells (ESCs) by inducing trimethylation of '
   6248..6301    +  promoter       U6 promoter (fragment): RNA polymerase III promoter for human U6 snRNA
   6343..6931    +  misc_feature   WPRE: woodchuck hepatitis virus posttranscriptional regulatory element
   6982..7001    +  misc_feature   cPPT/CTS (fragment): central polypurine tract and central termination sequence of HIV-1
   7003..7236    +  LTR            3' LTR (ΔU3): self-inactivating 3' long terminal repeat (LTR) from HIV-1
   7314..7435    +  polyA_signal   SV40 poly(A) signal: SV40 polyadenylation signal
   7475..7610    +  rep_origin     SV40 ori: SV40 origin of replication
   7631..7649    -  promoter       T7 promoter: promoter for bacteriophage T7 RNA polymerase
   7657..7812    +  CDS            lacZα (fragment): LacZα fragment of β-galactosidase; lacZ fragment
   7817..8245    +  rep_origin     f1 ori (sequence partly withheld): f1 bacteriophage origin of replication; arrow indicates direction of (+) strand synthesis
   8298..8402    +  promoter       AmpR promoter: bla
   8403..9263    +  CDS            AmpR: β-lactamase; bla; confers resistance to ampicillin, carbenicillin, and related antibiotics
   9434..10022   +  rep_origin     ori: high-copy-number ColE1/pMB1/pBR322/pUC origin of replication
  10205..10297   +  CDS            lacI (fragment): lac repressor; lacI; The lac repressor binds to the lac operator to inhibit transcription in E. coli. This inhibition can be relieved by adding lactose or isopropyl-β-D-thiogalactopyranoside (IPTG).
  10310..10331   +  protein_bind   CAP binding site: CAP binding activates transcription in the presence of cAMP. E. coli catabolite activator protein
  10346..10376   +  promoter       lac promoter: promoter for the E. coli lac operon
  10384..10400   +  protein_bind   lac operator: The lac repressor binds to the lac operator to inhibit transcription in E. coli. This inhibition can be relieved by adding lactose or isopropyl-β-D-thiogalactopyranoside (IPTG). lac repressor encoded by lacI
  10445..10463   +  promoter       T3 promoter: promoter for bacteriophage T3 RNA polymerase
>Addgene plasmid #143456 | TFORF0995 | addgene full sequence | sequence record 397874 | Addgene NGS Result
TTAATGTAGTCTTATGCAATACTCTTGTAGTCTTGCAACATGGTAACGATGAGTTAGCAACATGCCTTAC
AAGGAGAGAAAAAGCACCGTGCATGCCGATTGGTGGAAGTAAGGTGGTACGATCGTGCCTTATTAGGAAG
GCAACAGACGGGTCTGACATGGATTGGACGAACCACTGAATTGCCGCATTGCAGAGATATTGTATTTAAG
TGCCTAGCTCGATACATAAACGGGTCTCTCTGGTTAGACCAGATCTGAGCCTGGGAGCTCTCTGGCTAAC
TAGGGAACCCACTGCTTAAGCCTCAATAAAGCTTGCCTTGAGTGCTTCAAGTAGTGTGTGCCCGTCTGTT
GTGTGACTCTGGTAACTAGAGATCCCTCAGACCCTTTTAGTCAGTGTGGAAAATCTCTAGCAGTGGCGCC
CGAACAGGGACTTGAAAGCGAAAGGGAAACCAGAGGAGCTCTCTCGACGCAGGACTCGGCTTGCTGAAGC
GCGCACGGCAAGAGGCGAGGGGCGGCGACTGGTGAGTACGCCAAAAATTTTGACTAGCGGAGGCTAGAAG
GAGAGAGATGGGTGCGAGAGCGTCAGTATTAAGCGGGGGAGAATTAGATCGCGATGGGAAAAAATTCGGT
TAAGGCCAGGGGGAAAGAAAAAATATAAATTAAAACATATAGTATGGGCAAGCAGGGAGCTAGAACGATT
CGCAGTTAATCCTGGCCTGTTAGAAACATCAGAAGGCTGTAGACAAATACTGGGACAGCTACAACCATCC
CTTCAGACAGGATCAGAAGAACTTAGATCATTATATAATACAGTAGCAACCCTCTATTGTGTGCATCAAA
GGATAGAGATAAAAGACACCAAGGAAGCTTTAGACAAGATAGAGGAAGAGCAAAACAAAAGTAAGACCAC
CGCACAGCAAGCGGCCGCTGATCTTCAGACCTGGAGGAGGAGATATGAGGGACAATTGGAGAAGTGAATT
ATATAAATATAAAGTAGTAAAAATTGAACCATTAGGAGTAGCACCCACCAAGGCAAAGAGAAGAGTGGTG
CAGAGAGAAAAAAGAGCAGTGGGAATAGGAGCTTTGTTCCTTGGGTTCTTGGGAGCAGCAGGAAGCACTA
TGGGCGCAGCGTCAATGACGCTGACGGTACAGGCCAGACAATTATTGTCTGGTATAGTGCAGCAGCAGAA
CAATTTGCTGAGGGCTATTGAGGCGCAACAGCATCTGTTGCAACTCACAGTCTGGGGCATCAAGCAGCTC
CAGGCAAGAATCCTGGCTGTGGAAAGATACCTAAAGGATCAACAGCTCCTGGGGATTTGGGGTTGCTCTG
GAAAACTCATTTGCACCACTGCTGTGCCTTGGAATGCTAGTTGGAGTAATAAATCTCTGGAACAGATTTG
GAATCACACGACCTGGATGGAGTGGGACAGAGAAATTAACAATTACACAAGCTTAATACACTCCTTAATT
GAAGAATCGCAAAACCAGCAAGAAAAGAATGAACAAGAATTATTGGAATTAGATAAATGGGCAAGTTTGT
GGAATTGGTTTAACATAACAAATTGGCTGTGGTATATAAAATTATTCATAATGATAGTAGGAGGCTTGGT
AGGTTTAAGAATAGTTTTTGCTGTACTTTCTATAGTGAATAGAGTTAGGCAGGGATATTCACCATTATCG
TTTCAGACCCACCTCCCAACCCCGAGGGGACCCATGCATTGCATCTCAATTAGTCAGCAACCAGGTGTGG
AAAGTCCCCAGGCTCCCCAGCAGGCAGAAGTATGCAAAGCATGCGTCTCAATTAGTCAGCAACCATAGTC
CCGCCCCTAACTCCGCCCATCCCGCCCCTAACTCCGCCCAGTTCCGCCCATTCTCCGCCCCATGGCTGAC
TAATTTTTTTTATTTATGCAGAGGCCGAGGCCGCCTCGGCCTCTGAGCTATTCCAGAAGTAGTGAGGAGG
CTTTTTTGGAGGCCTAGGCTTTTGCAAAAAGCTTTCTAGAGGTACCACCGGAGCTTACCATGACCGAGTA
CAAGCCCACGGTGCGCCTCGCCACCCGCGACGACGTCCCCAGGGCCGTACGCACCCTCGCCGCCGCGTTC
GCCGACTACCCCGCCACGCGCCACACCGTCGATCCGGACCGCCACATCGAGCGGGTCACCGAGCTGCAAG
AACTCTTCCTCACGCGCGTCGGGCTCGACATCGGCAAGGTGTGGGTCGCGGACGACGGCGCCGCCGTGGC
GGTCTGGACCACGCCGGAGAGCGTCGAAGCGGGGGCGGTGTTCGCCGAGATCGGCCCGCGCATGGCCGAG
TTGAGCGGTTCCCGGCTGGCCGCGCAGCAACAGATGGAAGGCCTCCTGGCGCCGCACCGGCCCAAGGAGC
CCGCGTGGTTCCTGGCCACCGTCGGCGTCTCGCCCGACCACCAGGGCAAGGGTCTGGGCAGCGCCGTCGT
GCTCCCCGGAGTGGAGGCGGCCGAGCGCGCCGGGGTGCCCGCCTTCCTGGAGACCTCCGCGCCCCGCAAC
CTCCCCTTCTACGAGCGGCTCGGCTTCACCGTCACCGCCGACGTCGAGGTGCCCGAAGGACCGCGCACCT
GGTGCATGACCCGCAAGCCCGGTGCCAGTTAACGAATTCTAGATCTTGAGACAAATGGCAGTATTCATCC
ACAATTTTAAAAGAAAAGGGGGGATTGGGGGGTACAGTGCAGGGGAAAGAATAGTAGACATAATAGCAAC
AGACATACAAACTAAAGAATTACAAAAACAAATTACAAAAATTCAAAATTTTCGGGTTTATTACAGGGAC
AGCAGAGATCCACTTTGGCGCCGGCTCGAGGCCTGCAGGTGCAAAGATGGATAAAGTTTTAAACAGAGAG
GAATCTTTGCAGCTAATGGACCTTCTAGGTCTTGAAAGGAGTGGGAATTGGCTCCGGTGCCCGTCAGTGG
GCAGAGCGCACATCGCCCACAGTCCCCGAGAAGTTGGGGGGAGGGGTCGGCAATTGAACCGGTGCCTAGA
GAAGGTGGCGCGGGGTAAACTGGGAAAGTGATGTCGTGTACTGGCTCCGCCTTTTTCCCGAGGGTGGGGG
AGAACCGTATATAAGTGCAGTAGTCGCCGTGAACGTTCTTTTTCGCAACGGGTTTGCCGCCAGAACACAG
GTAAGTGCCGTGTGTGGTTCCCGCGGGCCTGGCCTCTTTACGGGTTATGGCCCTTGCGTGCCTTGAATTA
CTTCCACCTGGCTGCAGTACGTGATTCTTGATCCCGAGCTTCGGGTTGGAAGTGGGTGGGAGAGTTCGAG
GCCTTGCGCTTAAGGAGCCCCTTCGCCTCGTGCTTGAGTTGAGGCCTGGCCTGGGCGCTGGGGCCGCCGC
GTGCGAATCTGGTGGCACCTTCGCGCCTGTCTCGCTGCTTTCGATAAGTCTCTAGCCATTTAAAATTTTT
GATGACCTGCTGCGACGCTTTTTTTCTGGCAAGATAGTCTTGTAAATGCGGGCCAAGATCTGCACACTGG
TATTTCGGTTTTTGGGGCCGCGGGCGGCGACGGGGCCCGTGCGTCCCAGCGCACATGTTCGGCGAGGCGG
GGCCTGCGAGCGCGGCCACCGAGAATCGGACGGGGGTAGTCTCAAGCTGGCCGGCCTGCTCTGGTGCCTG
GCCTCGCGCCGCCGTGTATCGCCCCGCCCTGGGCGGCAAGGCTGGCCCGGTCGGCACCAGTTGCGTGAGC
GGAAAGATGGCCGCTTCCCGGCCCTGCTGCAGGGAGCTCAAAATGGAGGACGCGGCGCTCGGGAGAGCGG
GCGGGTGAGTCACCCACACAAAGGAAAAGGGCCTTTCCGTCCTCAGCCGTCGCTTCATGTGACTCCACGG
AGTACCGGGCGCCGTCCAGGCACCTCGATTAGTTCTCGAGCTTTTGGAGTACGTCGTCTTTAGGTTGGGG
GGAGGGGTTTTATGCGATGGAGTTTCCCCACACTGAGTGGGTGGAGACTGAAGTTAGGCCAGCTTGGCAC
TTGATGTAATTCTCCTTGGAATTTGCCCTTTTTGAGTTTGGATCTTGGTTCATTCTCAAGCCTCAGACAG
TGGTTCAAAGTTTTTTTCTTCCATTTCAGGTGTCGTGAGGCTAGCACCGCCACCATGGCAGCGGCGGTGC
TGATGGACCGGGTTCAGAGTTGTGTGACCTTCGAGGATGTGTTCGTGTACTTCTCTCGGGAGGAGTGGGA
ACTCCTTGAGGAGGCACAGAGATTCCTGTACCGTGATGTGATGCTGGAGAACTTTGCACTTGTGGCTACA
CTAGCTTTCATTTTCCCAGTCCCATGCAGTTGCGCAGTTGGAGGGGGCAGAAAACCTTGGGTGCCTGACA
GGGCAGACATCACTGCAGCCACAGTAAAGGAGACCTACAGAGGGCATGGCCCTGCTGAATGGGAGCTGGA
AGAGGGTTTTTGGTGTGAAGCAGAACATGAGGCACCTTCTGAGCAGAGCGTTTCTGTAGAAGGAGTGTCA
CAGGTCAGGACTGCTGAGTCAGGTCTTTTCCAGAAAGCACACCCATGTGAGATGTGTGACCCACTCTTGA
AAGACATTTTGCACCTGGCTGAACACCAGGGATCACACCTTACACAGAAACTGTGCACACGTGGGCTGTG
TAGGAGAAGATTCTCGTTCAGTGCAAACTTTTACCAGCACCAGAAGCAACATAATGGAGAGAATTGCTTC
AGAGGGGATGATGGAGGGGCCTCATTTGTGAAGAGCTGTACAGTCCACATGTTAGGGAGATCCTTTACGT
GCAGGGAGGAAGGGATGGACTTACCAGATAGCTCTGGCCTTTTCCAGCACCAGACCACTTACAATAGGGT
GAGTCCATGCAGAAGGACTGAATGCATGGAGTCTTTCCCACACAGCTCCAGTCTCAGGCAACACCAAGGA
GACTATGATGGACAGATGCTTTTCAGTTGCGGTGATGAAGGGAAAGCCTTCCTGGACACCTTTACTCTTC
TTGACAGCCAGATGACTCATGCTGAGGTGAGACCCTTCAGATGCCTACCATGTGGAAATGTGTTCAAGGA
GAAATCAGCTCTTATTAATCACAGAAAAATCCACAGTGGAGAAATATCTCATGTGTGTAAGGAGTGTGGA
AAAGCCTTCATTCACTTGCACCACCTAAAAATGCACCAGAAATTTCACACTGGAAAAAGACACTATACAT
GCAGTGAATGTGGGAAGGCCTTCAGCCGCAAGGACACACTTGTTCAGCATCAGAGAGTTCACACTGGAGA
AAGATCTTATGACTGCAGTGAATGTGGAAAAGCCTACAGCAGAAGCTCCCACCTTGTTCAGCACCAGAGA
ATTCACACAGGAGAAAGGCCTTATAAGTGCAACAAATGTGGGAAAGCCTTTAGCCGTAAAGACACACTTG
TTCAGCACCAGAGATTTCATACTGGAGAAAGGCCTTATGAGTGCAGTGAATGTGGAAAATTCTTTAGCCA
AAGCTCCCACCTTATTGAGCACTGGAGAATTCATACCGGGGCAAGGCCCTATGAATGCATAGAATGTGGA
AAATTCTTTAGCCATAACTCTAGCCTCATTAAACATCGGAGAGTCCACACAGGAGCAAGATCCTACGTGT
GCAGCAAATGTGGGAAGGCCTTTGGCTGCAAAGACACACTTGTTCAGCACCAGATAATTCACACTGGAGC
AAGGCCTTATGAGTGCAGTGAATGTGGGAAGGCCTTCAGCCGTAAAGACACACTTGTGCAACACCAAAAA
ATCCACACTGGAGAAAGGCCTTATGAGTGTGGTGAATGTGGTAAATTCTTCAGCCATAGCTCCAACCTTA
TTGTACACCAGAGAATTCACACTGGAGCAAAGCCTTATGAGTGCAATGAATGTGGGAAATGCTTTAGCCA
CAACTCCAGCCTCATTTTGCACCAGAGAGTTCACACAGGAGCAAGGCCTTATGTGTGCAGTGAATGTGGG
AAGGCTTACATTAGTAGCTCCCACCTTGTTCAACACAAGAAAGTTCACACTGGAGCAAGACCTTATGAGT
GCAGTGAATGTGGGAAATTCTTTAGCCGCAACTCTGGCCTCATTCTGCACCAGAGGGTTCACACTGGAGA
AAAGCCTTACGTATGCAGCGAATGTGGGAAAGCCTATAGCAGAAGCTCCCATCTTGTTCGTCACCAGAAA
GCTCACACTGGAGAAAGAGCTCACGAGTGCAACAGTTTTGGTGGCCCTTTAGCTGCATCTCTTAAACTTG
TTTAGTAATGAACTAGTCCGTAACTTGAAAGTATTTCGATTTCTTGGCTTTATATATCTTGTGGAAAGGA
CGAGGCTCGAGCCCTTCTGAGCGAAGTACGCGTTAAGTCGACAATCAACCTCTGGATTACAAAATTTGTG
AAAGATTGACTGGTATTCTTAACTATGTTGCTCCTTTTACGCTATGTGGATACGCTGCTTTAATGCCTTT
GTATCATGCTATTGCTTCCCGTATGGCTTTCATTTTCTCCTCCTTGTATAAATCCTGGTTGCTGTCTCTT
TATGAGGAGTTGTGGCCCGTTGTCAGGCAACGTGGCGTGGTGTGCACTGTGTTTGCTGACGCAACCCCCA
CTGGTTGGGGCATTGCCACCACCTGTCAGCTCCTTTCCGGGACTTTCGCTTTCCCCCTCCCTATTGCCAC
GGCGGAACTCATCGCCGCCTGCCTTGCCCGCTGCTGGACAGGGGCTCGGCTGTTGGGCACTGACAATTCC
GTGGTGTTGTCGGGGAAATCATCGTCCTTTCCTTGGCTGCTCGCCTGTGTTGCCACCTGGATTCTGCGCG
GGACGTCCTTCTGCTACGTCCCTTCGGCCCTCAATCCAGCGGACCTTCCTTCCCGCGGCCTGCTGCCGGC
TCTGCGGCCTCTTCCGCGTCTTCGCCTTCGCCCTCAGACGAGTCGGATCTCCCTTTGGGCCGCCTCCCCG
CGTCGACTTTAAGACCAATGACTTACAAGGCAGCTGTAGATCTTAGCCACTTTTTAAAAGAAAAGGGGGG
ACTGGAAGGGCTAATTCACTCCCAACGAAGACAAGATCTGCTTTTTGCTTGTACTGGGTCTCTCTGGTTA
GACCAGATCTGAGCCTGGGAGCTCTCTGGCTAACTAGGGAACCCACTGCTTAAGCCTCAATAAAGCTTGC
CTTGAGTGCTTCAAGTAGTGTGTGCCCGTCTGTTGTGTGACTCTGGTAACTAGAGATCCCTCAGACCCTT
TTAGTCAGTGTGGAAAATCTCTAGCAGTACGTATAGTAGTTCATGTCATCTTATTATTCAGTATTTATAA
CTTGCAAAGAAATGAATATCAGAGAGTGAGAGGAACTTGTTTATTGCAGCTTATAATGGTTACAAATAAA
GCAATAGCATCACAAATTTCACAAATAAAGCATTTTTTTCACTGCATTCTAGTTGTGGTTTGTCCAAACT
CATCAATGTATCTTATCATGTCTGGCTCTAGCTATCCCGCCCCTAACTCCGCCCATCCCGCCCCTAACTC
CGCCCAGTTCCGCCCATTCTCCGCCCCATGGCTGACTAATTTTTTTTATTTATGCAGAGGCCGAGGCCGC
CTCGGCCTCTGAGCTATTCCAGAAGTAGTGAGGAGGCTTTTTTGGAGGCCTAGGGACGTACCCAATTCGC
CCTATAGTGAGTCGTATTACGCGCGCTCACTGGCCGTCGTTTTACAACGTCGTGACTGGGAAAACCCTGG
CGTTACCCAACTTAATCGCCTTGCAGCACATCCCCCTTTCGCCAGCTGGCGTAATAGCGAAGAGGCCCGC
ACCGATCGCCCTTCCCAACAGTTGCGCAGCCTGAATGGCGAATGGG
[124 nt withheld, positions 7817-7940]
C
[91 nt withheld, positions 7942-8032]
A
[49 nt withheld, positions 8034-8082]
CCTTTGACGTTGGAGTCCACGTTCTTT
[37 nt withheld, positions 8110-8146]
ACCCTATCTCGGTCTATTCTTTTGATTTATAAGGGATTTTGCCGATTTCGGCCTATTGGTTAAAAAATGA
GCTGATTTAACAAAAATTTAACGCGAATTTTAACAAAATATTAACGCTTACAATTTAGGTGGCACTTTTC
GGGGAAATGTGCGCGGAACCCCTATTTGTTTATTTTTCTAAATACATTCAAATATGTATCCGCTCATGAG
ACAATAACCCTGATAAATGCTTCAATAATATTGAAAAAGGAAGAGTATGAGTATTCAACATTTCCGTGTC
GCCCTTATTCCCTTTTTTGCGGCATTTTGCCTTCCTGTTTTTGCTCACCCAGAAACGCTGGTGAAAGTAA
AAGATGCTGAAGATCAGTTGGGTGCACGAGTGGGTTACATCGAACTGGATCTCAACAGCGGTAAGATCCT
TGAGAGTTTTCGCCCCGAAGAACGTTTTCCAATGATGAGCACTTTTAAAGTTCTGCTATGTGGCGCGGTA
TTATCCCGTATTGACGCCGGGCAAGAGCAACTCGGTCGCCGCATACACTATTCTCAGAATGACTTGGTTG
AGTACTCACCAGTCACAGAAAAGCATCTTACGGATGGCATGACAGTAAGAGAATTATGCAGTGCTGCCAT
AACCATGAGTGATAACACTGCGGCCAACTTACTTCTGACAACGATCGGAGGACCGAAGGAGCTAACCGCT
TTTTTGCACAACATGGGGGATCATGTAACTCGCCTTGATCGTTGGGAACCGGAGCTGAATGAAGCCATAC
CAAACGACGAGCGTGACACCACGATGCCTGTAGCAATGGCAACAACGTTGCGCAAACTATTAACTGGCGA
ACTACTTACTCTAGCTTCCCGGCAACAATTAATAGACTGGATGGAGGCGGATAAAGTTGCAGGACCACTT
CTGCGCTCGGCCCTTCCGGCTGGCTGGTTTATTGCTGATAAATCTGGAGCCGGTGAGCGTGGGTCTCGCG
GTATCATTGCAGCACTGGGGCCAGATGGTAAGCCCTCCCGTATCGTAGTTATCTACACGACGGGGAGTCA
GGCAACTATGGATGAACGAAATAGACAGATCGCTGAGATAGGTGCCTCACTGATTAAGCATTGGTAACTG
TCAGACCAAGTTTACTCATATATACTTTAGATTGATTTAAAACTTCATTTTTAATTTAAAAGGATCTAGG
TGAAGATCCTTTTTGATAATCTCATGACCAAAATCCCTTAACGTGAGTTTTCGTTCCACTGAGCGTCAGA
CCCCGTAGAAAAGATCAAAGGATCTTCTTGAGATCCTTTTTTTCTGCGCGTAATCTGCTGCTTGCAAACA
AAAAAACCACCGCTACCAGCGGTGGTTTGTTTGCCGGATCAAGAGCTACCAACTCTTTTTCCGAAGGTAA
CTGGCTTCAGCAGAGCGCAGATACCAAATACTGTTCTTCTAGTGTAGCCGTAGTTAGGCCACCACTTCAA
GAACTCTGTAGCACCGCCTACATACCTCGCTCTGCTAATCCTGTTACCAGTGGCTGCTGCCAGTGGCGAT
AAGTCGTGTCTTACCGGGTTGGACTCAAGACGATAGTTACCGGATAAGGCGCAGCGGTCGGGCTGAACGG
GGGGTTCGTGCACACAGCCCAGCTTGGAGCGAACGACCTACACCGAACTGAGATACCTACAGCGTGAGCT
ATGAGAAAGCGCCACGCTTCCCGAAGGGAGAAAGGCGGACAGGTATCCGGTAAGCGGCAGGGTCGGAACA
GGAGAGCGCACGAGGGAGCTTCCAGGGGGAAACGCCTGGTATCTTTATAGTCCTGTCGGGTTTCGCCACC
TCTGACTTGAGCGTCGATTTTTGTGATGCTCGTCAGGGGGGCGGAGCCTATGGAAAAACGCCAGCAACGC
GGCCTTTTTACGGTTCCTGGCCTTTTGCTGGCCTTTTGCTCACATGTTCTTTCCTGCGTTATCCCCTGAT
TCTGTGGATAACCGTATTACCGCCTTTGAGTGAGCTGATACCGCTCGCCGCAGCCGAACGACCGAGCGCA
GCGAGTCAGTGAGCGAGGAAGCGGAAGAGCGCCCAATACGCAAACCGCCTCTCCCCGCGCGTTGGCCGAT
TCATTAATGCAGCTGGCACGACAGGTTTCCCGACTGGAAAGCGGGCAGTGAGCGCAACGCAATTAATGTG
AGTTAGCTCACTCATTAGGCACCCCAGGCTTTACACTTTATGCTTCCGGCTCGTATGTTGTGTGGAATTG
TGAGCGGATAACAATTTCACACAGGAAACAGCTATGACCATGATTACGCCAAGCGCGCAATTAACCCTCA
CTAAAGGGAACAAAAGCTGGAGCTGCAAGC
