>Addgene plasmid #143456 | TFORF0995 | depositor partial sequence | sequence record 282506 | Insert
ACCGCCACCATGGCAGCGGCGGTGCTGATGGACCGGGTTCAGAGTTGTGTGACCTTCGAGGATGTGTTCG
TGTACTTCTCTCGGGAGGAGTGGGAACTCCTTGAGGAGGCACAGAGATTCCTGTACCGTGATGTGATGCT
GGAGAACTTTGCACTTGTGGCTACACTAGCTTTCATTTTCCCAGTCCCATGCAGTTGCGCAGTTGGAGGG
GGCAGAAAACCTTGGGTGCCTGACAGGGCAGACATCACTGCAGCCACAGTAAAGGAGACCTACAGAGGGC
ATGGCCCTGCTGAATGGGAGCTGGAAGAGGGTTTTTGGTGTGAAGCAGAACATGAGGCACCTTCTGAGCA
GAGCGTTTCTGTAGAAGGAGTGTCACAGGTCAGGACTGCTGAGTCAGGTCTTTTCCAGAAAGCACACCCA
TGTGAGATGTGTGACCCACTCTTGAAAGACATTTTGCACCTGGCTGAACACCAGGGATCACACCTTACAC
AGAAACTGTGCACACGTGGGCTGTGTAGGAGAAGATTCTCGTTCAGTGCAAACTTTTACCAGCACCAGAA
GCAACATAATGGAGAGAATTGCTTCAGAGGGGATGATGGAGGGGCCTCATTTGTGAAGAGCTGTACAGTC
CACATGTTAGGGAGATCCTTTACGTGCAGGGAGGAAGGGATGGACTTACCAGATAGCTCTGGCCTTTTCC
AGCACCAGACCACTTACAATAGGGTGAGTCCATGCAGAAGGACTGAATGCATGGAGTCTTTCCCACACAG
CTCCAGTCTCAGGCAACACCAAGGAGACTATGATGGACAGATGCTTTTCAGTTGCGGTGATGAAGGGAAA
GCCTTCCTGGACACCTTTACTCTTCTTGACAGCCAGATGACTCATGCTGAGGTGAGACCCTTCAGATGCC
TACCATGTGGAAATGTGTTCAAGGAGAAATCAGCTCTTATTAATCACAGAAAAATCCACAGTGGAGAAAT
ATCTCATGTGTGTAAGGAGTGTGGAAAAGCCTTCATTCACTTGCACCACCTAAAAATGCACCAGAAATTT
CACACTGGAAAAAGACACTATACATGCAGTGAATGTGGGAAGGCCTTCAGCCGCAAGGACACACTTGTTC
AGCATCAGAGAGTTCACACTGGAGAAAGATCTTATGACTGCAGTGAATGTGGAAAAGCCTACAGCAGAAG
CTCCCACCTTGTTCAGCACCAGAGAATTCACACAGGAGAAAGGCCTTATAAGTGCAACAAATGTGGGAAA
GCCTTTAGCCGTAAAGACACACTTGTTCAGCACCAGAGATTTCATACTGGAGAAAGGCCTTATGAGTGCA
GTGAATGTGGAAAATTCTTTAGCCAAAGCTCCCACCTTATTGAGCACTGGAGAATTCATACCGGGGCAAG
GCCCTATGAATGCATAGAATGTGGAAAATTCTTTAGCCATAACTCTAGCCTCATTAAACATCGGAGAGTC
CACACAGGAGCAAGATCCTACGTGTGCAGCAAATGTGGGAAGGCCTTTGGCTGCAAAGACACACTTGTTC
AGCACCAGATAATTCACACTGGAGCAAGGCCTTATGAGTGCAGTGAATGTGGGAAGGCCTTCAGCCGTAA
AGACACACTTGTGCAACACCAAAAAATCCACACTGGAGAAAGGCCTTATGAGTGTGGTGAATGTGGTAAA
TTCTTCAGCCATAGCTCCAACCTTATTGTACACCAGAGAATTCACACTGGAGCAAAGCCTTATGAGTGCA
ATGAATGTGGGAAATGCTTTAGCCACAACTCCAGCCTCATTTTGCACCAGAGAGTTCACACAGGAGCAAG
GCCTTATGTGTGCAGTGAATGTGGGAAGGCTTACATTAGTAGCTCCCACCTTGTTCAACACAAGAAAGTT
CACACTGGAGCAAGACCTTATGAGTGCAGTGAATGTGGGAAATTCTTTAGCCGCAACTCTGGCCTCATTC
TGCACCAGAGGGTTCACACTGGAGAAAAGCCTTACGTATGCAGCGAATGTGGGAAAGCCTATAGCAGAAG
CTCCCATCTTGTTCGTCACCAGAAAGCTCACACTGGAGAAAGAGCTCACGAGTGCAACAGTTTTGGTGGC
CCTTTAGCTGCATCTCTTAAACTTGTTTAGTAATGAACTAGTCCGTAACTTGAAAGTATTTCGATTTCTT
GGCTTTATATATCTTGTGGAAAGGACGAGGCTCGAGCCCTTCTGAGCGAAGT
