>Addgene plasmid #143456 | TFORF0995 | depositor partial sequence | sequence record 282507 | Barcode
GGCTCGAGCCCTTCTGAGCGAAGT
